>Addgene plasmid #209501 | EC70130 | addgene full sequence | sequence record 413842 | Addgene NGS Result
CTAAATTGTAAGCGTTAATATTTTGTTAAAATTCGCGTTAAATTTTTGTTAAATCAGCTCATTTTTTAAC
CAATAGGCCGAAATCGGCAAAATCCCTTATAAATCAAAAGAATAGACCGAGATAGGGTTGAGTGGCCGCT
ACAGGGCGCTCCCATTCGCCATTCAGGCTGCGCAACTGTTGGGAAGGGCGTTTCGGTGCGGGCCTCTTCG
CTATTACGCCAGCTGGCGAAAGGGGGATGTGCTGCAAGGCGATTAAGTTGGGTAACGCCAGGGTTTTCCC
AGTCACGACGTTGTAAAACGACGGCCAGTGAGCGCGACGTAATACGACTCACTATAGGGCGAATTGGCGG
AAGGCCGTCAAGGCCGCATCGCATTCTGTGAAGACAATTACCATGAATCCAAACCACACGGAGTTCAAAT
TCCCACAGATTAAGGCTCGTCCGTCGCACAAGGTAATGTGTGAATATTATATCTGTCGTGCAAAATTGCC
TGGCCTGCACAATTGCTGTTATAGTTGGCGGCAGGGAGAGTTTTAACATTGACTAGCGTGCTGATAATTT
GTGAGAAATAATAATTGACAAGTAGATACTGACATTTGAGAAGAGCTTCTGAACTGTTATTAGTAACAAA
AATGGAAAGCTGATGCACGGAAAAAGGAAAGAAAAAGCCATACTTTTTTTTAGGTAGGAAAAGAAAAAGC
CATACGAGACTGATGTCTCTCAGATGGGCCGGGATCTGTCTATCTAGCAGGCAGCAGCCCACCAACCTCA
CGGGCCAGCAATTACGAGTCCTTCTAAAAGCTCCCGCCGAGGGGCGCTGGCGCTGCTGTGCAGCAGCACG
TCTAACATTAGTCCCACCTCGCCAGTTTACAGGGAGCAGAACCAGCTTATAAGCGGAGGCGCGGCACCAA
GAAGCACCAGTGGTCTAGTGGTAGAATAGTACCCTGCCACGGTACAGACCCGGGTTCGATTCCCGGCTGG
AAATAATTTCTACTAAGTGTAGATTGAGACCGCAGCTGGCACGACAGGTTTGCCGACTGGAAAGCGGGCA
GTGAGCGCAACGCAATTAATGTGAGTTAGCTCACTCATTAGGCACCCCAGGCTTTACACTTTATGCTTCC
GGCTCGTATGTTGTGTGGAATTGTGAGCGGATAACAATTTCACACAGGAAACAGCTATGACCATGATTAC
GCCAAGCTTGCATGCCTGCAGGTCGACTCTAGAGGATCCCCGGGTACCGAGCTCGAATTCACTGGCCGTC
GTTTTACAACGTCGTGACTGGGAAAACCCTGGCGTTACCCAACTTAATCGCCTTGCAGCACATCCCCCTT
TCGCCAGCTGGCGTAATAGCGAAGAGGCCCGCACCGATCGCCCTTCCCAACAGTTGCGCAGCCTGAATGG
CGAATGGCGCCTGATGCGGTATTTTCTCCTTACGCATCTGTGCGGTATTTCACACCGCATATGGTGCACT
CTCAGTACAATCTGCTCTGATGCCGCATAGTTAAGCCAGCCCCGACACCCGCCAACACCCGCTGACGCGC
CCTGACGGGCTTGTCTGCTCCCGGCATCCGCTTACAGACAAGCTGTGACGGTCTCATAATTTCTACTAAG
TGTAGATTTTTTTCAGATTGTCTTCCTGGCCTGGGCCTCATGGGCCTTCCGCTCACTGCCCGCTTTCCAG
TCGGGAAACCTGTCGTGCCAGCTGCATTAACATGGTCATAGCTGTTTCCTTGCGTATTGGGCGCTCTCCG
CTTCCTCGCTCACTGACTCGCTGCGCTCGGTCGTTCGGGTAAAGCCTGGGGTGCCTAATGAGCAAAAGGC
CAGCAAAAGGCCAGGAACCGTAAAAAGGCCGCGTTGCTGGCGTTTTTCCATAGGCTCCGCCCCCCTGACG
AGCATCACAAAAATCGACGCTCAAGTCAGAGGTGGCGAAACCCGACAGGACTATAAAGATACCAGGCGTT
TCCCCCTGGAAGCTCCCTCGTGCGCTCTCCTGTTCCGACCCTGCCGCTTACCGGATACCTGTCCGCCTTT
CTCCCTTCGGGAAGCGTGGCGCTTTCTCATAGCTCACGCTGTAGGTATCTCAGTTCGGTGTAGGTCGTTC
GCTCCAAGCTGGGCTGTGTGCACGAACCCCCCGTTCAGCCCGACCGCTGCGCCTTATCCGGTAACTATCG
TCTTGAGTCCAACCCGGTAAGACACGACTTATCGCCACTGGCAGCAGCCACTGGTAACAGGATTAGCAGA
GCGAGGTATGTAGGCGGTGCTACAGAGTTCTTGAAGTGGTGGCCTAACTACGGCTACACTAGAAGAACAG
TATTTGGTATCTGCGCTCTGCTGAAGCCAGTTACCTTCGGAAAAAGAGTTGGTAGCTCTTGATCCGGCAA
ACAAACCACCGCTGGTAGCGGTGGTTTTTTTGTTTGCAAGCAGCAGATTACGCGCAGAAAAAAAGGATCT
CAAGAAGATCCTTTGATCTTTTCTACGGGGTCTGACGCTCAGTGGAACGAAAACTCACGTTAAGGGATTT
TGGTCATGAGATTATCAAAAAGGATCTTCACCTAGATCCTTTTAAATTAAAAATGAAGTTTTAAATCAAT
CTAAAGTATATATGAGTAAACTTGGTCTGACAGTTACCAATGCTTAATCAGTGAGGCACCTATCTCAGCG
ATCTGTCTATTTCGTTCATCCATAGTTGCCTGACTCCCCGTCGTGTAGATAACTACGATACGGGAGGGCT
TACCATCTGGCCCCAGTGCTGCAATGATACCGCGAGAACCACGCTCACCGGCTCCAGATTTATCAGCAAT
AAACCAGCCAGCCGGAAGGGCCGAGCGCAGAAGTGGTCCTGCAACTTTATCCGCCTCCATCCAGTCTATT
AATTGTTGCCGGGAAGCTAGAGTAAGTAGTTCGCCAGTTAATAGTTTGCGCAACGTTGTTGCCATTGCTA
CAGGCATCGTGGTGTCACGCTCGTCGTTTGGTATGGCTTCATTCAGCTCCGGTTCCCAACGATCAAGGCG
AGTTACATGATCCCCCATGTTGTGCAAAAAAGCGGTTAGCTCCTTCGGTCCTCCGATCGTTGTCAGAAGT
AAGTTGGCCGCAGTGTTATCACTCATGGTTATGGCAGCACTGCATAATTCTCTTACTGTCATGCCATCCG
TAAGATGCTTTTCTGTGACTGGTGAGTACTCAACCAAGTCATTCTGAGAATAGTGTATGCGGCGACCGAG
TTGCTCTTGCCCGGCGTCAATACGGGATAATACCGCGCCACATAGCAGAACTTTAAAAGTGCTCATCATT
GGAAAACGTTCTTCGGGGCGAAAACTCTCAAGGATCTTACCGCTGTTGAGATCCAGTTCGATGTAACCCA
CTCGTGCACCCAACTGATCTTCAGCATCTTTTACTTTCACCAGCGTTTCTGGGTGAGCAAAAACAGGAAG
GCAAAATGCCGCAAAAAAGGGAATAAGGGCGACACGGAAATGTTGAATACTCATACTCTTCCTTTTTCAA
TATTATTGAAGCATTTATCAGGGTTATTGTCTCATGAGCGGATACATATTTGAATGTATTTAGAAAAATA
AACAAATAGGGGTTCCGCGCACATTTCCCCGAAAAGTGCCAC
Features (pLannotate 1.2.2; 17 found; start..end, strand, type, name):
      3..134     -  rep_origin     M13 ori (fragment): M13 bacteriophage origin of replication; arrow indicates direction of (+) strand synthesis
    155..311     -  CDS            lacZα (fragment): LacZα fragment of β-galactosidase; lacZ fragment
    320..338     +  promoter       T7 promoter: promoter for bacteriophage T7 RNA polymerase
    393..491     +  CDS            gsk3b (fragment): GSK3B_XENLA - Also known as Xgsk-3. Experimental evidence at protein level: Swiss-Prot protein existence level 1. Plays a role in the organization of the formation of the main body axis of developing embryo. Acts as an inhibitor of differentiation of primary neurons. Inhibits the ability of ectopically expressed NEUROD1 and other bHLH factors to promote early retinal cell differentiation. May participate in the Wnt signaling pathway. May regulate the circadian clock via phosphorylation of the major clock components. From Xenopus laevis (African clawed frog).
    916..979     +  ncRNA          tRNA: Accession: RF00005 - tRNA
   1012..1054    +  CDS            lacI (fragment): lac repressor; lacI; The lac repressor binds to the lac operator to inhibit transcription in E. coli. This inhibition can be relieved by adding lactose or isopropyl-β-D-thiogalactopyranoside (IPTG).
   1067..1088    +  protein_bind   CAP binding site: CAP binding activates transcription in the presence of cAMP. E. coli catabolite activator protein
   1103..1133    +  promoter       lac promoter: promoter for the E. coli lac operon
   1141..1157    +  protein_bind   lac operator: The lac repressor binds to the lac operator to inhibit transcription in E. coli. This inhibition can be relieved by adding lactose or isopropyl-β-D-thiogalactopyranoside (IPTG). lac repressor encoded by lacI
   1194..1250    -  misc_feature   MCS: pUC18/19 multiple cloning site
   1247..1404    +  CDS            lacZα (fragment): LacZα fragment of β-galactosidase; lacZ fragment
   1410..1509    -  misc_feature   bom (fragment): basis of mobility region from pBR322
   1663..1710    -  CDS            lacI (fragment): lac repressor; lacI; The lac repressor binds to the lac operator to inhibit transcription in E. coli. This inhibition can be relieved by adding lactose or isopropyl-β-D-thiogalactopyranoside (IPTG).
   1747..1787    -  rep_origin     RSF ori (fragment): Plasmids containing the RSF 1030 origin of replication can be propagated in E. coli cells that contain additional plasmids with compatible origins.
   1865..2453    -  rep_origin     ori: high-copy-number ColE1/pMB1/pBR322/pUC origin of replication
   2624..3484    -  CDS            AmpR: β-lactamase; bla; confers resistance to ampicillin, carbenicillin, and related antibiotics
   3485..3589    -  promoter       AmpR promoter: bla
