[The description below was written by a language model from this plasmid's Addgene catalogue record and pLannotate feature annotations shown in this document.]
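Description:
EC70130 is a small (about 3.6 kb) Golden Gate level 1, position 4 plasmid from a CRISPR mutagenesis toolkit developed for barley and wheat. It is catalogued as a CRISPR vector whose backbone is not specified. It is maintained in E. coli at high copy through a ColE1/pUC-type origin and selected with ampicillin via the AmpR (β-lactamase) gene and its own promoter. A fragment of the M13 origin and a T7 promoter are also annotated as backbone remnants.

The insert is named Cas12a-tRNA-DR-DR, is attributed to Lachnospiraceae bacterium, and is driven by the TaU3 promoter, a wheat small-RNA promoter of the kind used to express guide RNAs. At this size the plasmid cannot carry a nuclease coding sequence, and none is annotated, so the name evidently refers to a Cas12a guide (crRNA) expression module rather than Cas12a itself. The feature table shows a tRNA element followed by a complete lacZα cassette (CAP site, lac promoter, lac operator, pUC MCS and lacZα fragment). This matches the LacZ marker listed in the record and suggests, although the record does not say so explicitly, that the lacZ cassette sits between the two direct repeats as a blue/white-screenable placeholder to be replaced by a spacer sequence. A tRNA upstream of a guide is typically processed by endogenous RNases to release a clean crRNA.

The TaU3 promoter and the direct repeats are not annotated in the automated table. The short "gsk3b", lacI, bom and RSF ori hits are small fragments, most likely spurious similarity matches. The intended use is to build a guide unit for assembly into higher-level plant transformation constructs alongside other modules.
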