Addgene plasmid #209501: EC70130
Depositing lab: Wendy Harwood & Cristobal Uauy. Publication: An optimised CRISPR Cas9 and Cas12a mutagenesis toolkit for Barley and Wheat. Lawrenson T, Clarke M, Kirby R, Forner M, Steuernagel B, Brown JKM, Harwood W. Plant Methods. 2024 Aug 13;20(1):123. doi: 10.1186/s13007-024-01234-y. PubMed 39138524.
Backbone
  Vector backbone: Unknown
  Vector type: CRISPR
  Selectable markers: LacZ
Growth in bacteria
  Bacterial resistance: Ampicillin, 100 μg/mL
  Growth temperature: 37°C
  Growth strain: DH5alpha
  Copy number: High Copy
Gene/Insert
  Gene/Insert name: Cas12a-tRNA-DR-DR
  Species: Lachnospiraceae bacterium
  Promoter: TaU3
  Cloning method: Restriction Enzyme; 5′ cloning site unknown (unknown if destroyed)
Terms and licenses: Academic/Nonprofit Terms; Industry Terms: Not Available to Industry
Depositor comments: GoldeGate level 1 position 4
How to cite: EC70130 was a gift from Wendy Harwood & Cristobal Uauy (Addgene plasmid # 209501 ; http://n2t.net/addgene:209501 ; RRID:Addgene_209501)
